Addgene plasmid #103052: pCAGGS_L_EBOV
Purpose: Encodes Ebola virus L gene (Zaire ebolavirus, Mayinga) under control of the CAG promoter
Depositing lab: Elke Mühlberger. Depositing organization: Boston University Medical Campus. Publication: An RNA polymerase II-driven Ebola virus minigenome system as an advanced tool for antiviral drug screening. Nelson EV, Pacheco JR, Hume AJ, Cressey TN, Deflube LR, Ruedas JB, Connor JH, Ebihara H, Muhlberger E. Antiviral Res. 2017 Aug 12;146:21-27. doi: 10.1016/j.antiviral.2017.08.005. PubMed 28807685.
Backbone
  Vector backbone: pCAGGs
  Total vector size (bp): 11579
  Vector type: Mammalian Expression
Growth in bacteria
  Bacterial resistance: Ampicillin, 100 μg/mL
  Growth temperature: 30°C
  Growth strain: DH5alpha
  Copy number: High Copy
Gene/Insert
  Gene/Insert name: L gene of Ebola virus
  Species: Zaire ebolavirus, Mayinga
  Entrez Gene: L (a.k.a. ZEBOVgp7)
  Promoter: CAG
  Cloning method: Restriction Enzyme; 5′ cloning site Not 1 (unknown if destroyed); 3′ cloning site Sac 1 (unknown if destroyed)
  Sequencing primers: 5′ CAG-F GCAACGTGCTGGTTATTGTG
Terms and licenses: Academic/Nonprofit Terms; Industry Terms: Not Available to Industry
How to cite: pCAGGS_L_EBOV was a gift from Elke Mühlberger (Addgene plasmid # 103052 ; http://n2t.net/addgene:103052 ; RRID:Addgene_103052)
