[The description below was written by a language model from this plasmid's Addgene catalogue record and pLannotate feature annotations shown in this document.]
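Description:
pCAGGS_L_EBOV is an 11,579 bp mammalian expression plasmid built on the pCAGGS backbone that encodes the L protein of Zaire ebolavirus, strain Mayinga. It is maintained in E. coli through a high-copy ColE1/pUC-type origin of replication and selected with ampicillin via a β-lactamase gene driven by its own bla promoter. The backbone also carries remnants of lac regulatory sequences (lac promoter, operator, CAP site and short lacI fragments), together with an SV40 origin of replication and SV40 polyadenylation signal. The SV40 origin can support episomal amplification in cells that express large T antigen. No mammalian selection marker is annotated, so the plasmid is suited to transient transfection.

The expression cassette uses the composite CAG promoter, made up of the human cytomegalovirus immediate early enhancer, the chicken β-actin promoter and a chimeric chicken β-actin/rabbit β-globin intron, which together give strong constitutive RNA polymerase II transcription in many mammalian cell types. A short β-globin-derived fragment follows the intron as part of the vector leader. The L open reading frame of about 6.6 kb was cloned between NotI and SacI sites and is terminated by the rabbit β-globin polyadenylation signal. No epitope tag or reporter is annotated. L is the viral RNA-dependent RNA polymerase, the catalytic subunit that transcribes and replicates the nucleoprotein-encapsidated viral RNA. The associated publication describes an Ebola virus minigenome system for antiviral drug screening. In such systems a plasmid like this one typically serves as a support construct, supplying the polymerase in trans alongside other viral replication proteins, although the record does not detail those partner plasmids.
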