Features (pLannotate 1.2.2; 17 found; start..end, strand, type, name):
      4..383     +  enhancer       CMV enhancer: human cytomegalovirus immediate early enhancer
    386..661     +  promoter       chicken β-actin promoter: No description available
    662..1674    +  intron         chimeric intron: chimera between introns from chicken β-actin and rabbit β-globin
   1672..1743    +  CDS            HBB (fragment): HBB_LEPEU - Experimental evidence at protein level: Swiss-Prot protein existence level 1. Involved in oxygen transport from the lung to the various peripheral tissues. From Lepus europaeus (European hare).
   1757..8392    +  CDS            L: L_EBOZM - Experimental evidence at protein level: Swiss-Prot protein existence level 1. RNA-directed RNA polymerase that catalyzes the replication of viral genomic RNA. The template is composed of the viral RNA tightly encapsidated by the nucleoprotein (N). The replicase mode is dependent on intracellular N protein concentration. In this mode, the polymerase replicates the whole viral genome without recognizing transcriptional signals, and the replicated genome is not caped or polyadenylated. From Zaire ebolavirus (strain Mayinga-76) (ZEBOV) (Zaire Ebola virus).
   8667..8722    +  polyA_signal   β-globin poly(A) signal: rabbit β-globin polyadenylation signal (Gil and Proudfoot, 1987)
   9104..9126    -  protein_bind   lac operator (fragment): The lac repressor binds to the lac operator to inhibit transcription in E. coli. This inhibition can be relieved by adding lactose or isopropyl-β-D-thiogalactopyranoside (IPTG). lac repressor encoded by lacI
   9130..9160    -  promoter       lac promoter: promoter for the E. coli lac operon
   9175..9196    -  protein_bind   CAP binding site: CAP binding activates transcription in the presence of cAMP. E. coli catabolite activator protein
   9209..9248    -  CDS            lacI (fragment): lac repressor; lacI; The lac repressor binds to the lac operator to inhibit transcription in E. coli. This inhibition can be relieved by adding lactose or isopropyl-β-D-thiogalactopyranoside (IPTG).
   9255..9277    +  promoter       SV40 promoter (fragment): SV40 enhancer and early promoter
   9301..9436    +  rep_origin     SV40 ori: SV40 origin of replication
   9456..9590    +  polyA_signal   SV40 poly(A) signal: SV40 polyadenylation signal
   9592..9646    -  CDS            lacI (fragment): lac repressor; lacI; The lac repressor binds to the lac operator to inhibit transcription in E. coli. This inhibition can be relieved by adding lactose or isopropyl-β-D-thiogalactopyranoside (IPTG).
   9829..10417   -  rep_origin     ori: high-copy-number ColE1/pMB1/pBR322/pUC origin of replication
  10588..11448   -  CDS            AmpR: β-lactamase; bla; confers resistance to ampicillin, carbenicillin, and related antibiotics
  11449..11553   -  promoter       AmpR promoter: bla
>Addgene plasmid #103052 | pCAGGS_L_EBOV | depositor full sequence | sequence record 197219 | pCAGGS_L_EBOV sequence 11579 bps
GTCGACATTGATTATTGACTAGTTATTAATAGTAATCAATTACGGGGTCATTAGTTCATAGCCCATATAT
GGAGTTCCGCGTTACATAACTTACGGTAAATGGCCCGCCTGGCTGACCGCCCAACGACCCCCGCCCATTG
ACGTCAATAATGACGTATGTTCCCATAGTAACGCCAATAGGGACTTTCCATTGACGTCAATGGGTGGACT
ATTTACGGTAAACTGCCCACTTGGCAGTACATCAAGTGTATCATATGCCAAGTACGCCCCCTATTGACGT
CAATGACGGTAAATGGCCCGCCTGGCATTATGCCCAGTACATGACCTTATGGGACTTTCCTACTTGGCAG
TACATCTACGTATTAGTCATCGCTATTACCATGGGTCGAGGTGAGCCCCACGTTCTGCTTCACTCTCCCC
ATCTCCCCCCCCTCCCCACCCCCAATTTTGTATTTATTTATTTTTTAATTATTTTGTGCAGCGATGGGGG
CGGGGGGGGGGGGGGCGCGCGCCAGGCGGGGCGGGGCGGGGCGAGGGGCGGGGCGGGGCGAGGCGGAGAG
GTGCGGCGGCAGCCAATCAGAGCGGCGCGCTCCGAAAGTTTCCTTTTATGGCGAGGCGGCGGCGGCGGCG
GCCCTATAAAAAGCGAAGCGCGCGGCGGGCGGGAGTCGCTGCGTTGCCTTCGCCCCGTGCCCCGCTCCGC
GCCGCCTCGCGCCGCCCGCCCCGGCTCTGACTGACCGCGTTACTCCCACAGGTGAGCGGGCGGGACGGCC
CTTCTCCTCCGGGCTGTAATTAGCGCTTGGTTTAATGACGGCTCGTTTCTTTTCTGTGGCTGCGTGAAAG
CCTTAAAGGGCTCCGGGAGGGCCCTTTGTGCGGGGGGGAGCGGCTCGGGGGGTGCGTGCGTGTGTGTGTG
CGTGGGGAGCGCCGCGTGCGGCCCGCGCTGCCCGGCGGCTGTGAGCGCTGCGGGCGCGGCGCGGGGCTTT
GTGCGCTCCGCGTGTGCGCGAGGGGAGCGCGGCCGGGGGCGGTGCCCCGCGGTGCGGGGGGGCTGCGAGG
GGAACAAAGGCTGCGTGCGGGGTGTGTGCGTGGGGGGGTGAGCAGGGGGTGTGGGCGCGGCGGTCGGGCT
GTAACCCCCCCCTGCACCCCCCTCCCCGAGTTGCTGAGCACGGCCCGGCTTCGGGTGCGGGGCTCCGTGC
GGGGCGTGGCGCGGGGCTCGCCGTGCCGGGCGGGGGGTGGCGGCAGGTGGGGGTGCCGGGCGGGGCGGGG
CCGCCTCGGGCCGGGGAGGGCTCGGGGGAGGGGCGCGGCGGCCCCGGAGCGCCGGCGGCTGTCGAGGCGC
GGCGAGCCGCAGCCATTGCCTTTTATGGTAATCGTGCGAGAGGGCGCAAGGGACTTCCTTTGTCCCAAAT
CTGTGCGGAGCCGAAATCTGGGAGGCGCCGCCGCACCCCCTCTAGCGGGCGCGGGGCGAAGCGGTGCGGC
GCCGGCAGGAAGGAAATGGGCGGGGAGGGCCTTCGTGCGTCGCCGCGCCGCCGTCCCCTTCTCCCTCTCC
AGCCTCGGGGCTGTCCGCGGGGGGACGGCTGCCTTCGGGGGGGACGGGGCAGGGCGGGGTTCGGCTTCTG
GCGTGTGACCGGCAGCTCTAGAGCCTCTGCTAACCATGTTCATGCCTTCTTCTTTTTCCTACAGCTCCTG
GGCAACGTGCTGGTTATTGTGCTGTCTCATCATTTTGGCAAAGAATTCCTCGAGGGTACCCCCGGGGCGG
CCGCAAATGGCTACACAACATACCCAATACCCAGACGCTAGGTTATCATCACCAATTGTATTGGACCAAT
GTGACCTAGTCACTAGAGCTTGCGGGTTATATTCATCATACTCCCTTAATCCGCAACTACGCAACTGTAA
ACTCCCGAAACATATCTACCGTTTGAAATACGATGTAACTGTTACCAAGTTCTTGAGTGATGTACCAGTG
GCGACATTGCCCATAGATTTCATAGTCCCAGTTCTTCTCAAGGCACTGTCAGGCAATGGATTCTGTCCTG
TTGAGCCGCGGTGCCAACAGTTCTTAGATGAAATCATTAAGTACACAATGCAAGATGCTCTCTTCTTGAA
ATATTATCTCAAAAATGTGGGTGCTCAAGAAGACTGTGTTGATGAACACTTTCAAGAGAAAATCTTATCT
TCAATTCAGGGCAATGAATTTTTACATCAAATGTTTTTCTGGTATGATCTGGCTATTTTAACTCGAAGGG
GTAGATTAAATCGAGGAAACTCTAGATCAACATGGTTTGTTCATGATGATTTAATAGACATCTTAGGCTA
TGGGGACTATGTTTTTTGGAAGATCCCAATTTCAATGTTACCACTGAACACACAAGGAATCCCCCATGCT
GCTATGGACTGGTATCAGGCATCAGTATTCAAAGAAGCGGTTCAAGGGCATACACACATTGTTTCTGTTT
CTACTGCCGACGTCTTGATAATGTGCAAAGATTTAATTACATGTCGATTCAACACAACTCTAATCTCAAA
AATAGCAGAGATTGAGGATCCAGTTTGTTCTGATTATCCCAATTTTAAGATTGTGTCTATGCTTTACCAG
AGCGGAGATTACTTACTCTCCATATTAGGGTCTGATGGGTATAAAATTATTAAGTTCCTCGAACCATTGT
GCTTGGCCAAAATTCAATTATGCTCAAAGTACACTGAGAGGAAGGGCCGATTCTTAACACAAATGCATTT
AGCTGTAAATCACACCCTAGAAGAAATTACAGAAATGCGTGCACTAAAGCCTTCACAGGCTCAAAAGATC
CGTGAATTCCATAGAACATTGATAAGGCTGGAGATGACGCCACAACAACTTTGTGAGCTATTTTCCATTC
AAAAACACTGGGGGCATCCTGTGCTACATAGTGAAACAGCAATCCAAAAAGTTAAAAAACATGCTACGGT
GCTAAAAGCATTACGCCCTATAGTGATTTTCGAGACATACTGTGTTTTTAAATATAGTATTGCCAAACAT
TATTTTGATAGTCAAGGATCTTGGTACAGTGTTACTTCAGATAGGAATCTAACACCGGGTCTTAATTCTT
ATATCAAAAGAAATCAATTCCCTCCGTTGCCAATGATTAAAGAACTACTATGGGAATTTTACCACCTTGA
CCACCCTCCACTTTTCTCAACCAAAATTATTAGTGACTTAAGTATTTTTATAAAAGACAGAGCTACCGCA
GTAGAAAGGACATGCTGGGATGCAGTATTCGAGCCTAATGTTCTAGGATATAATCCACCTCACAAATTTA
GTACTAAACGTGTACCGGAACAATTTTTAGAGCAAGAAAACTTTTCTATTGAGAATGTTCTTTCCTACGC
ACAAAAACTCGAGTATCTACTACCACAATATCGGAACTTTTCTTTCTCATTGAAAGAGAAAGAGTTGAAT
GTAGGTAGAACCTTCGGAAAATTGCCTTATCCGACTCGCAATGTTCAAACACTTTGTGAAGCTCTGTTAG
CTGATGGTCTTGCTAAAGCATTTCCTAGCAATATGATGGTAGTTACGGAACGTGAGCAAAAAGAAAGCTT
ATTGCATCAAGCATCATGGCACCACACAAGTGATGATTTTGGTGAACATGCCACAGTTAGAGGGAGTAGC
TTTGTAACTGATTTAGAGAAATACAATCTTGCATTTAGATATGAGTTTACAGCACCTTTTATAGAATATT
GCAACCGTTGCTATGGTGTTAAGAATGTTTTTAATTGGATGCATTATACAATCCCACAGTGTTATATGCA
TGTCAGTGATTATTATAATCCACCACATAACCTCACACTGGAGAATCGAGACAACCCCCCCGAAGGGCCT
AGTTCATACAGGGGTCATATGGGAGGGATTGAAGGACTGCAACAAAAACTCTGGACAAGTATTTCATGTG
CTCAAATTTCTTTAGTTGAAATTAAGACTGGTTTTAAGTTACGCTCAGCTGTGATGGGTGACAATCAGTG
CATTACTGTTTTATCAGTCTTCCCCTTAGAGACTGACGCAGACGAGCAGGAACAGAGCGCCGAAGACAAT
GCAGCGAGGGTGGCCGCCAGCCTAGCAAAAGTTACAAGTGCCTGTGGAATCTTTTTAAAACCTGATGAAA
CATTTGTACATTCAGGTTTTATCTATTTTGGAAAAAAACAATATTTGAATGGGGTCCAATTGCCTCAGTC
CCTTAAAACGGCTGCAAGAATGGCACCATTGTCTGATGCAATTTTTGATGATCTTCAAGGGACCCTGGCT
AGTATAGGCACTGCTTTTGAGCGATCCATCTCTGAGACACGACATATCTTTCCTTGCAGGATAACCGCAG
CTTTCCATACGTTTTTTTCGGTGAGAATCTTGCAATATCATCATCTCGGGTTCAATAAAGGTTTTGACCT
TGGACAGTTAACACTCGGCAAACCTCTGGATTTCGGAACAATATCATTGGCACTAGCGGTACCGCAGGTG
CTTGGAGGGTTATCCTTCTTGAATCCTGAGAAATGTTTCTACCGGAATCTAGGAGATCCAGTTACCTCAG
GCTTATTCCAGTTAAAAACTTATCTCCGAATGATTGAGATGGATGATTTATTCTTACCTTTAATTGCGAA
GAACCCTGGGAACTGCACTGCCATTGACTTTGTGCTAAATCCTAGCGGATTAAATGTCCCTGGGTCGCAA
GACTTAACTTCATTTCTGCGCCAGATTGTACGCAGGACCATCACCCTAAGTGCGAAAAACAAACTTATTA
ATACCTTATTTCATGCGTCAGCTGACTTCGAAGACGAAATGGTTTGTAAATGGCTATTATCATCAACTCC
TGTTATGAGTCGTTTTGCGGCCGATATCTTTTCACGCACGCCGAGCGGGAAGCGATTGCAAATTCTAGGA
TACCTGGAAGGAACACGCACATTATTAGCCTCTAAGATCATCAACAATAATACAGAGACACCGGTTTTGG
ACAGACTGAGGAAAATAACATTGCAAAGGTGGAGCCTATGGTTTAGTTATCTTGATCATTGTGATAATAT
CCTGGCGGAGGCTTTAACCCAAATAACTTGCACAGTTGATTTAGCACAGATTCTGAGGGAATATTCATGG
GCTCATATTTTAGAGGGAAGACCTCTTATTGGAGCCACACTCCCATGTATGATTGAGCAATTCAAAGTGT
TTTGGCTGAAACCCTACGAACAATGTCCGCAGTGTTCAAATGCAAAGCAACCAGGTGGGAAACCATTCGT
GTCAGTGGCAGTCAAGAAACATATTGTTAGTGCATGGCCGAACGCATCCCGAATAAGCTGGACTATCGGG
GATGGAATCCCATACATTGGATCAAGGACAGAAGATAAGATAGGACAACCTGCTATTAAACCAAAATGTC
CTTCCGCAGCCTTAAGAGAGGCCATTGAATTGGCGTCCCGTTTAACATGGGTAACTCAAGGCAGTTCGAA
CAGTGACTTGCTAATAAAACCATTTTTGGAAGCACGAGTAAATTTAAGTGTTCAAGAAATACTTCAAATG
ACCCCTTCACATTACTCAGGAAATATTGTTCACAGGTACAACGATCAATACAGTCCTCATTCTTTCATGG
CCAATCGTATGAGTAATTCAGCAACGCGATTGATTGTTTCTACAAACACTTTAGGTGAGTTTTCAGGAGG
TGGCCAGTCTGCACGCGACAGCAATATTATTTTCCAGAATGTTATAAATTATGCAGTTGCACTGTTCGAT
ATTAAATTTAGAAACACTGAGGCTACAGATATCCAATATAATCGTGCTCACCTTCATCTAACTAAGTGTT
GCACCCGGGAAGTACCAGCTCAGTATTTAACATACACATCTACATTGGATTTAGATTTAACAAGATACCG
AGAAAACGAATTGATTTATGACAGTAATCCTCTAAAAGGAGGACTCAATTGCAATATCTCATTCGATAAT
CCATTTTTCCAAGGTAAACGGCTGAACATTATAGAAGATGATCTTATTCGACTGCCTCACTTATCTGGAT
GGGAGCTAGCCAAGACCATCATGCAATCAATTATTTCAGATAGCAACAATTCATCTACAGACCCAATTAG
CAGTGGAGAAACAAGATCATTCACTACCCATTTCTTAACTTATCCCAAGATAGGACTTCTGTACAGTTTT
GGGGCCTTTGTAAGTTATTATCTTGGCAATACAATTCTTCGGACTAAGAAATTAACACTTGACAATTTTT
TATATTACTTAACTACTCAAATTCATAATCTACCACATCGCTCATTGCGAATACTTAAGCCAACATTCAA
ACATGCAAGCGTTATGTCACGGTTAATGAGTATTGATCCTCATTTTTCTATTTACATAGGCGGTGCTGCA
GGTGACAGAGGACTCTCAGATGCGGCCAGGTTATTTTTGAGAACGTCCATTTCATCTTTTCTTACATTTG
TAAAAGAATGGATAATTAATCGCGGAACAATTGTCCCTTTATGGATAGTATATCCGCTAGAGGGTCAAAA
CCCAACACCTGTGAATAATTTTCTCTATCAGATCGTAGAACTGCTGGTGCATGATTCATCAAGACAACAG
GCTTTTAAAACTACCATAAGTGATCATGTACATCCTCACGACAATCTTGTTTACACATGTAAGAGTACAG
CCAGCAATTTCTTCCATGCATCATTGGCGTACTGGAGGAGCAGACACAGAAACAGCAACCGAAAATACTT
GGCAAGAGACTCTTCAACTGGATCAAGCACAAACAACAGTGATGGTCATATTGAGAGAAGTCAAGAACAA
ACCACCAGAGATCCACATGATGGCACTGAACGGAATCTAGTCCTACAAATGAGCCATGAAATAAAAAGAA
CGACAATTCCACAAGAAAACACGCACCAGGGTCCGTCGTTCCAGTCCTTTCTAAGTGACTCTGCTTGTGG
TACAGCAAATCCAAAACTAAATTTCGATCGATCGAGACACAATGTGAAATTTCAGGATCATAACTCGGCA
TCCAAGAGGGAAGGTCATCAAATAATCTCACACCGTCTAGTCCTACCTTTCTTTACATTATCTCAAGGGA
CACGCCAATTAACGTCATCCAATGAGTCACAAACCCAAGACGAGATATCAAAGTACTTACGGCAATTGAG
ATCCGTCATTGATACCACAGTTTATTGTAGATTTACCGGTATAGTCTCGTCCATGCATTACAAACTTGAT
GAGGTCCTTTGGGAAATAGAGAGTTTCAAGTCGGCTGTGACGCTAGCAGAGGGAGAAGGTGCTGGTGCCT
TACTATTGATTCAGAAATACCAAGTTAAGACCTTATTTTTCAACACGCTAGCTACTGAGTCCAGTATAGA
GTCAGAAATAGTATCAGGAATGACTACTCCTAGGATGCTTCTACCTGTTATGTCAAAATTCCATAATGAC
CAAATTGAGATTATTCTTAACAACTCAGCAAGCCAAATAACAGACATAACAAATCCTACTTGGTTTAAAG
ACCAAAGAGCAAGGCTACCTAAGCAAGTCGAGGTTATAACCATGGATGCAGAGACAACAGAGAATATAAA
CAGATCGAAATTGTACGAAGCTGTATATAAATTGATCTTACACCATATTGATCCTAGCGTATTGAAAGCA
GTGGTCCTTAAAGTCTTTCTAAGTGATACTGAGGGTATGTTATGGCTAAATGATAATTTAGCCCCGTTTT
TTGCCACTGGTTATTTAATTAAGCCAATAACGTCAAGTGCTAGATCTAGTGAGTGGTATCTTTGTCTGAC
GAACTTCTTATCAACTACACGTAAGATGCCACACCAAAACCATCTCAGTTGTAAACAGGTAATACTTACG
GCATTGCAACTGCAAATTCAACGAAGCCCATACTGGCTAAGTCATTTAACTCAGTATGCTGACTGTGAGT
TACATTTAAGTTATATCCGCCTTGGTTTTCCATCATTAGAGAAAGTACTATACCACAGGTATAACCTCGT
CGATTCAAAAAGAGGTCCACTAGTCTCTATCACTCAGCACTTAGCACATCTTAGAGCAGAGATTCGAGAA
TTAACTAATGATTATAATCAACAGCGACAAAGTCGGACTCAAACATATCACTTTATTCGTACTGCAAAAG
GACGAATCACAAAACTAGTCAATGATTATTTAAAATTCTTTCTTATTGTGCAAGCATTAAAACATAATGG
GACATGGCAAGCTGAGTTTAAGAAATTACCAGAGTTGATTAGTGTGTGCAATAGGTTCTACCATATTAGA
GATTGCAATTGTGAAGAACGTTTCTTAGTTCAAACCTTATATTTACATAGAATGCAGGATTCTGAAGTTA
AGCTTATCGAAAGGCTGACAGGGCTTCTGAGTTTATTTCCGGATGGTCTCTACAGGTTTGATTGAATTAC
CGAGCATAGTATCCTGATACTTGCAAAGGTTGGTTATTAACATACAGATTATAAAAAACTCATAAATTGC
TCTCATACATCATATTGATCTAATCTCAATAAACAACTATTTAAATAACGAAAGGAGTCCCTATATTATA
TACTATATTTAGCCTCTCTCCCTGCGTGATAATCAAAAAGAGCTCTTAATTAGCTAGCAGATCTTTTTCC
CTCTGCCAAAAATTATGGGGACATCATGAAGCCCCTTGAGCATCTGACTTCTGGCTAATAAAGGAAATTT
ATTTTCATTGCAATAGTGTGTTGGAATTTTTTGTGTCTCTCACTCGGAAGGACATATGGGAGGGCAAATC
ATTTAAAACATCAGAATGAGTATTTGGTTTAGAGTTTGGCAACATATGCCCATATGCTGGCTGCCATGAA
CAAAGGTGGCTATAAAGAGGTCATCAGTATATGAAACAGCCCCCTGCTGTCCATTCCTTATTCCATAGAA
AAGCCTTGACTTGAGGTTAGATTTTTTTTATATTTTGTTTTGTGTTATTTTTTTCTTTAACATCCCTAAA
ATTTTCCTTACATGTTTTACTAGCCAGATTTTTCCTCCTCTCCTGACTACTCCCAGTCATAGCTGTCCCT
CTTCTCTTATGAAGATCCCTCGACCTGCAGCCCAAGCTTGGCGTAATCATGGTCATAGCTGTTTCCTGTG
TGAAATTGTTATCCGCTCACAATTCCACACAACATACGAGCCGGAAGCATAAAGTGTAAAGCCTGGGGTG
CCTAATGAGTGAGCTAACTCACATTAATTGCGTTGCGCTCACTGCCCGCTTTCCAGTCGGGAAACCTGTC
GTGCCAGCGGATCCGCATCTCAATTAGTCAGCAACCATAGTCCCGCCCCTAACTCCGCCCATCCCGCCCC
TAACTCCGCCCAGTTCCGCCCATTCTCCGCCCCATGGCTGACTAATTTTTTTTATTTATGCAGAGGCCGA
GGCCGCCTCGGCCTCTGAGCTATTCCAGAAGTAGTGAGGAGGCTTTTTTGGAGGCCTAGGCTTTTGCAAA
AAGCTAACTTGTTTATTGCAGCTTATAATGGTTACAAATAAAGCAATAGCATCACAAATTTCACAAATAA
AGCATTTTTTTCACTGCATTCTAGTTGTGGTTTGTCCAAACTCATCAATGTATCTTATCATGTCTGGATC
CGCTGCATTAATGAATCGGCCAACGCGCGGGGAGAGGCGGTTTGCGTATTGGGCGCTCTTCCGCTTCCTC
GCTCACTGACTCGCTGCGCTCGGTCGTTCGGCTGCGGCGAGCGGTATCAGCTCACTCAAAGGCGGTAATA
CGGTTATCCACAGAATCAGGGGATAACGCAGGAAAGAACATGTGAGCAAAAGGCCAGCAAAAGGCCAGGA
ACCGTAAAAAGGCCGCGTTGCTGGCGTTTTTCCATAGGCTCCGCCCCCCTGACGAGCATCACAAAAATCG
ACGCTCAAGTCAGAGGTGGCGAAACCCGACAGGACTATAAAGATACCAGGCGTTTCCCCCTGGAAGCTCC
CTCGTGCGCTCTCCTGTTCCGACCCTGCCGCTTACCGGATACCTGTCCGCCTTTCTCCCTTCGGGAAGCG
TGGCGCTTTCTCAATGCTCACGCTGTAGGTATCTCAGTTCGGTGTAGGTCGTTCGCTCCAAGCTGGGCTG
TGTGCACGAACCCCCCGTTCAGCCCGACCGCTGCGCCTTATCCGGTAACTATCGTCTTGAGTCCAACCCG
GTAAGACACGACTTATCGCCACTGGCAGCAGCCACTGGTAACAGGATTAGCAGAGCGAGGTATGTAGGCG
GTGCTACAGAGTTCTTGAAGTGGTGGCCTAACTACGGCTACACTAGAAGGACAGTATTTGGTATCTGCGC
TCTGCTGAAGCCAGTTACCTTCGGAAAAAGAGTTGGTAGCTCTTGATCCGGCAAACAAACCACCGCTGGT
AGCGGTGGTTTTTTTGTTTGCAAGCAGCAGATTACGCGCAGAAAAAAAGGATCTCAAGAAGATCCTTTGA
TCTTTTCTACGGGGTCTGACGCTCAGTGGAACGAAAACTCACGTTAAGGGATTTTGGTCATGAGATTATC
AAAAAGGATCTTCACCTAGATCCTTTTAAATTAAAAATGAAGTTTTAAATCAATCTAAAGTATATATGAG
TAAACTTGGTCTGACAGTTACCAATGCTTAATCAGTGAGGCACCTATCTCAGCGATCTGTCTATTTCGTT
CATCCATAGTTGCCTGACTCCCCGTCGTGTAGATAACTACGATACGGGAGGGCTTACCATCTGGCCCCAG
TGCTGCAATGATACCGCGAGACCCACGCTCACCGGCTCCAGATTTATCAGCAATAAACCAGCCAGCCGGA
AGGGCCGAGCGCAGAAGTGGTCCTGCAACTTTATCCGCCTCCATCCAGTCTATTAATTGTTGCCGGGAAG
CTAGAGTAAGTAGTTCGCCAGTTAATAGTTTGCGCAACGTTGTTGCCATTGCTACAGGCATCGTGGTGTC
ACGCTCGTCGTTTGGTATGGCTTCATTCAGCTCCGGTTCCCAACGATCAAGGCGAGTTACATGATCCCCC
ATGTTGTGCAAAAAAGCGGTTAGCTCCTTCGGTCCTCCGATCGTTGTCAGAAGTAAGTTGGCCGCAGTGT
TATCACTCATGGTTATGGCAGCACTGCATAATTCTCTTACTGTCATGCCATCCGTAAGATGCTTTTCTGT
GACTGGTGAGTACTCAACCAAGTCATTCTGAGAATAGTGTATGCGGCGACCGAGTTGCTCTTGCCCGGCG
TCAATACGGGATAATACCGCGCCACATAGCAGAACTTTAAAAGTGCTCATCATTGGAAAACGTTCTTCGG
GGCGAAAACTCTCAAGGATCTTACCGCTGTTGAGATCCAGTTCGATGTAACCCACTCGTGCACCCAACTG
ATCTTCAGCATCTTTTACTTTCACCAGCGTTTCTGGGTGAGCAAAAACAGGAAGGCAAAATGCCGCAAAA
AAGGGAATAAGGGCGACACGGAAATGTTGAATACTCATACTCTTCCTTTTTCAATATTATTGAAGCATTT
ATCAGGGTTATTGTCTCATGAGCGGATACATATTTGAATGTATTTAGAAAAATAAACAAATAGGGGTTCC
GCGCACATTTCCCCGAAAAGTGCCACCTG
