>Addgene plasmid #103052 | pCAGGS_L_EBOV | addgene partial sequence | sequence record 200887 | Addgene Partial NGS Result
GACATTGATTATTGACTAGTTATTAATAGTAATCAATTACGGGGTCATTAGTTCATAGCCCATATATGGA
GTTCCGCGTTACATAACTTACGGTAAATGGCCCGCCTGGCTGACCGCCCAACGACCCCCGCCCATTGACG
TCAATAATGACGTATGTTCCCATAGTAACGCCAATAGGGACTTTCCATTGACGTCAATGGGTGGAGTATT
TACGGTAAACTGCCCACTTGGCAGTACATCAAGTGTATCATATGCCAAGTACGCCCCCTATTGACGTCAA
TGACGGTAAATGGCCCGCCTGGCATTATGCCCAGTACATGACCTTATGGGACTTTCCTACTTGGCAGTAC
ATCTACGTATTAGTCATCGCTATTACCATGGTCGAGGTGAGCCCCACGTTCTGCTTCACTCTCCCCATCT
CCCCCCCCTCCCCACCCCCAATTTTGTATTTATTTATTTTTTAATTATTTTGTGCAGCGATGGGGGCGGG
GGGGGGGGCTCGGGGGAGGGGCGCGGCGGCCCCCGGAGCGCCGGCGGCTGTCGAGGCGCGGCGAGCCGCA
GCCATTGCCTTTTATGGTAATCGTGCGAGAGGGCGCAGGGACTTCCTTTGTCCCAAATCTGTGCGGAGCC
GAAATCTGGGAGGCGCCGCCGCACCCCCTCTAGCGGGCGCGGGGCGAAGCGGTGCGGCGCCGGCAGGAAG
GAAATGGGCGGGGAGGGCCTTCGTGCGTCGCCGCGCCGCCGTCCCCTTCTCCCTCTCCAGCCTCGGGGCT
GTCCGCGGGGGGACGGCTGCCTTCGGGGGGGACGGGGCAGGGCGGGGTTCGGCTTCTGGCGTGTGACCGG
CGGCTCTAGAGCCTCTGCTAACCATGTTCATGCCTTCTTCTTTTTCCTACAGCTCCTGGGCAACGTGCTG
GTTATTGTGCTGTCTCATCATTTTGGCAAAGAATTCCTCGAGGGTACCCCCGGGGCGGCCGCAAATGGCT
ACACAACATACCCAATACCCAGACGCTAGGTTATCATCACCAATTGTATTGGACCAATGTGACCTAGTCA
CTAGAGCTTGCGGGTTATATTCATCATACTCCCTTAATCCGCAACTACGCAACTGTAAACTCCCGAAACA
TATCTACCGTTTGAAATACGATGTAACTGTTACCAAGTTCTTGAGTGATGTACCAGTGGCGACATTGCCC
ATAGATTTCATAGTCCCAGTTCTTCTCAAGGCACTGTCAGGCAATGGATTCTGTCCTGTTGAGCCGCGGT
GCCAACAGTTCTTAGATGAAATCATTAAGTACACAATGCAAGATGCTCTCTTCTTGAAATATTATCTCAA
AAATGTGGGTGCTCAAGAAGACTGTGTTGATGAACACTTTCAAGAGAAAATCTTATCTTCAATTCAGGGC
AATGAATTTTTACATCAAATGTTTTTCTGGTATGATCTGGCTATTTTAACTCGAAGGGGTAGATTAAATC
GAGGAAACTCTAGATCAACATGGTTTGTTCATGATGATTTAATAGACATCTTAGGCTATGGGGACTATGT
TTTTTGGAAGATCCCAATTTCAATGTTACCACTGAACACACAAGGAATCCCCCATGCTGCTATGGACTGG
TATCAGGCATCAGTATTCAAAGAAGCGGTTCAAGGGCATACACACATTGTTTCTGTTTCTACTGCCGACG
TCTTGATAATGTGCAAAGATTTAATTACATGTCGATTCAACACAACTCTAATCTCAAAAATAGCAGAGAT
TGAGGATCCAGTTTGTTCTGATTATCCCAATTTTAAGATTGTGTCTATGCTTTACCAGAGCGGAGATTAC
TTACTCTCCATATTAGGGTCTGATGGGTATAAAATTATTAAGTTCCTCGAACCATTGTGCTTGGCCAAAA
TTCAATTATGCTCAAAGTACACTGAGAGGAAGGGCCGATTCTTAACACAAATGCATTTAGCTGTAAATCA
CACCCTAGAAGAAATTACAGAAATGCGTGCACTAAAGCCTTCACAGGCTCAAAAGATCCGTGAATTCCAT
AGAACATTGATAAGGCTGGAGATGACGCCACAACAACTTTGTGAGCTATTTTCCATTCAAAAACACTGGG
GGCATCCTGTGCTACATAGTGAAACAGCAATCCAAAAAGTTAAAAAACATGCTACGGTGCTAAAAGCATT
ACGCCCTATAGTGATTTTCGAGACATACTGTGTTTTTAAATATAGTATTGCCAAACATTATTTTGATAGT
CAAGGATCTTGGTACAGTGTTACTTCAGATAGGAATCTAACACCGGGTCTTAATTCTTATATCAAAAGAA
ATCAATTCCCTCCGTTGCCAATGATTAAAGAACTACTATGGGAATTTTACCACCTTGACCACCCTCCACT
TTTCTCAACCAAAATTATTAGTGACTTAAGTATTTTTATAAAAGACAGAGCTACCGCAGTAGAAAGGACA
TGCTGGGATGCAGTATTCGAGCCTAATGTTCTAGGATATAATCCACCTCACAAATTTAGTACTAAACGTG
TACCGGAACAATTTTTAGAGCAAGAAAACTTTTCTATTGAGAATGTTCTTTCCTACGCACAAAAACTCGA
GTATCTACTACCACAATATCGGAACTTTTCTTTCTCATTGAAAGAGAAAGAGTTGAATGTAGGTAGAACC
TTCGGAAAATTGCCTTATCCGACTCGCAATGTTCAAACACTTTGTGAAGCTCTGTTAGCTGATGGTCTTG
CTAAAGCATTTCCTAGCAATATGATGGTAGTTACGGAACGTGAGCAAAAAGAAAGCTTATTGCATCAAGC
ATCATGGCACCACACAAGTGATGATTTTGGTGAACATGCCACAGTTAGAGGGAGTAGCTTTGTAACTGAT
TTAGAGAAATACAATCTTGCATTTAGATATGAGTTTACAGCACCTTTTATAGAATATTGCAACCGTTGCT
ATGGTGTTAAGAATGTTTTTAATTGGATGCATTATACAATCCCACAGTGTTATATGCATGTCAGTGATTA
TTATAATCCACCACATAACCTCACACTGGAGAATCGAGACAACCCCCCCGAAGGGCCTAGTTCATACAGG
GGTCATATGGGAGGGATTGAAGGACTGCAACAAAAACTCTGGACAAGTATTTCATGTGCTCAAATTTCTT
TAGTTGAAATTAAGACTGGTTTTAAGTTACGCTCAGCTGTGATGGGTGACAATCAGTGCATTACTGTTTT
ATCAGTCTTCCCCTTAGAGACTGACGCAGACGAGCAGGAACAGAGCGCCGAAGACAATGCAGCGAGGGTG
GCCGCCAGCCTAGCAAAAGTTACAAGTGCCTGTGGAATCTTTTTAAAACCTGATGAAACATTTGTACATT
CAGGTTTTATCTATTTTGGAAAAAAACAATATTTGAATGGGGTCCAATTGCCTCAGTCCCTTAAAACGGC
TACAAGAATGGCACCATTGTCTGATGCAATTTTTGATGATCTTCAAGGGACCCTGGCTAGTATAGGCACT
GCTTTTGAGCGATCCATCTCTGAGACACGACATATCTTTCCTTGCAGGATAACCGCAGCTTTCCATACGT
TTTTTTCGGTAAGAATCTTGCAATATCATCATCTCGGGTTCAATAAAGGTTTTGACCTTGGACAGTTAAC
ACTCGGCAAACCTCTGGATTTCGGAACAATATCATTGGCACTAGCGGTACCGCAGGTGCTTGGAGGGTTA
TCCTTCTTGAATCCTGAGAAATGTTTCTACCGGAATCTAGGAGATCCAGTTACCTCAGGCTTATTCCAGT
TAAAAACTTATCTCCGAATGATTGAGATGGATGATTTATTCTTACCTTTAATTGCGAAGAACCCTGGGAA
CTGCACTGCCATTGACTTTGTGCTAAATCCTAGCGGATTAAATGTCCCTGGGTCGCAAGACTTAACTTCA
TTTCTGCGCCAGATTGTACGCAGGACCATCACCCTAAGTGCGAAAAACAAACTTATTAATACCTTATTTC
ATGCGTCAGCTGACTTCGAAGACGAAATGGTTTGTAAATGGCTATTATCATCAACTCCTGTTATGAGTCG
TTTTGCGGCCGATATCTTTTCACGCACGCCGAGCGGGAAGCGATTGCAAATTCTAGGATACCTGGAAGGA
ACACGCACATTATTAGCCTCTAAGATCATCAACAATAATACAGAGACACCGGTTTTGGACAGACTGAGGA
AAATAACATTGCAAAGGTGGAGCCTATGGTTTAGTTATCTTGATCATTGTGATAATATCCTGGCGGAGGC
TTTAACCCAAATAACTTGCACAGTTGATTTAGCACAGATTCTGAGGGAATATTCATGGGCTCATATTTTA
GAGGGAAGACCTCTTATTGGAGCCACACTCCCATGTATGATTGAGCAATTCAAAGTGTTTTGGCTGAAAC
CCTACGAACAATGTCCGCAGTGTTCAAATGCAAAGCAACCAGGTGGGAAACCATTCGTGTCAGTGGCAGT
CAAGAAACATATTGTTAGTGCATGGCCGAACGCATCCCGAATAAGCTGGACTATCGGGGATGGAATCCCA
TACATTGGATCAAGGACAGAAGATAAGATAGGACAACCTGCTATTAAACCAAAATGTCCTTCCGCAGCCT
TAAGAGAGGCCATTGAATTGGCGTCCCGTTTAACATGGGTAACTCAAGGCAGTTCGAACAGTGACTTGCT
AATAAAACCATTTTTGGAAGCACGAGTAAATTTAAGTGTTCAAGAAATACTTCAAATGACCCCTTCACAT
TACTCAGGAAATATTGTTCACAGGTACAACGATCAATACAGTCCTCATTCTTTCATGGCCAATCGTATGA
GTAATTCAGCAACGCGATTGATTGTTTCTACAAACACTTTAGGTGAGTTTTCAGGAGGTGGCCAGTCTGC
ACGCGACAGCAATATTATTTTCCAGAATGTTATAAATTATGCAGTTGCACTGTTCGATATTAAATTTAGA
AACACTGAGGCTACAGATATCCAATATAATCGTGCTCACCTTCATCTAACTAAGTGTTGCACCCGGGAAG
TACCAGCTCAGTATTTAACATACACATCTACATTGGATTTAGATTTAACAAGATACCGAGAAAACGAATT
GATTTATGACAGTAATCCTCTAAAAGGAGGACTCAATTGCAATATCTCATTCGATAATCCATTTTTCCAA
GGTAAACGGCTGAACATTATAGAAGATGATCTTATTCGACTGCCTCACTTATCTGGATGGGAGCTAGCCA
AGACCATCATGCAATCAATTATTTCAGATAGCAACAATTCATCTACAGACCCAATTAGCAGTGGAGAAAC
AAGATCATTCACTACCCATTTCTTAACTTATCCCAAGATAGGACTTCTGTACAGTTTTGGGGCCTTTGTA
AGTTATTATCTTGGCAATACAATTCTTCGGACTAAGAAATTAACACTTGACAATTTTTTATATTACTTAA
CTACTCAAATTCATAATCTACCACATCGCTCATTGCGAATACTTAAGCCAACATTCAAACATGCAAGCGT
TATGTCACGGTTAATGAGTATTGATCCTCATTTTTCTATTTACATAGGCGGTGCTGCAGGTGACAGAGGA
CTCTCAGATGCGGCCAGGTTATTTTTGAGAACGTCCATTTCATCTTTTCTTACATTTGTAAAAGAATGGA
TAATTAATCGCGGAACAATTGTCCCTTTATGGATAGTATATCCGCTAGAGGGTCAAAACCCAACACCTGT
GAATAATTTTCTCTATCAGATCGTAGAACTGCTGGTGCATGATTCATCAAGACAACAGGCTTTTAAAACT
ACCATAAGTGATCATGTACATCCTCACGACAATCTTGTTTACACATGTAAGAGTACAGCCAGCAATTTCT
TCCATGCATCATTGGCGTACTGGAGGAGCAGACACAGAAACAGCAACCGAAAATACTTGGCAAGAGACTC
TTCAACTGGATCAAGCACAAACAACAGTGATGGTCATATTGAGAGAAGTCAAGAACAAACCACCAGAGAT
CCACATGATGGCACTGAACGGAATCTAGTCCTACAAATGAGCCATGAAATAAAAAGAACGACAATTCCAC
AAGAAAACACGCACCAGGGTCCGTCGTTCCAGTCCTTTCTAAGTGACTCTGCTTGTGGTACAGCAAATCC
AAAACTAAATTTCGATCGATCGAGACACAATGTGAAATTTCAGGATCATAACTCGGCATCCAAGAGGGAA
GGTCATCAAATAATCTCACACCGTCTAGTCCTACCTTTCTTTACATTATCTCAAGGGACACGCCAATTAA
CGTCATCCAATGAGTCACAAACCCAAGACGAGATATCAAAGTACTTACGGCAATTGAGATCCGTCATTGA
TACCACAGTTTATTGTAGATTTACCGGTATAGTCTCGTCCATGCATTACAAACTTGATGAGGTCCTTTGG
GAAATAGAGAGTTTCAAGTCGGCTGTGACGCTAGCAGAGGGAGAAGGTGCTGGTGCCTTACTATTGATTC
AGAAATACCAAGTTAAGACCTTATTTTTCAACACGCTAGCTACTGAGTCCAGTATAGAGTCAGAAATAGT
ATCAGGAATGACTACTCCTAGGATGCTTCTACCTGTTATGTCAAAATTCCATAATGACCAAATTGAGATT
ATTCTTAACAACTCAGCAAGCCAAATAACAGACATAACAAATCCTACTTGGTTTAAAGACCAAAGAGCAA
GGCTACCTAAGCAAGTCGAGGTTATAACCATGGATGCAGAGACAACAGAGAATATAAACAGATCGAAATT
GTACGAAGCTGTATATAAATTGATCTTACACCATATTGATCCTAGCGTATTGAAAGCAGTGGTCCTTAAA
GTCTTTCTAAGTGATACTGAGGGTATGTTATGGCTAAATGATAATTTAGCCCCGTTTTTTGCCACTGGTT
ATTTAATTAAGCCAATAACGTCAAGTGCTAGATCTAGTGAGTGGTATCTTTGTCTGACGAACTTCTTATC
AACTACACGTAAGATGCCACACCAAAACCATCTCAGTTGTAAACAGGTAATACTTACGGCATTGCAACTG
CAAATTCAACGAAGCCCATACTGGCTAAGTCATTTAACTCAGTATGCTGACTGTGAGTTACATTTAAGTT
ATATCCGCCTTGGTTTTCCATCATTAGAGAAAGTACTATACCACAGGTATAACCTCGTCGATTCAAAAAG
AGGTCCACTAGTCTCTATCACTCAGCACTTAGCACATCTTAGAGCAGAGATTCGAGAATTAACTAATGAT
TATAATCAACAGCGACAAAGTCGGACTCAAACATATCACTTTATTCGTACTGCAAAAGGACGAATCACAA
AACTAGTCAATGATTATTTAAAATTCTTTCTTATTGTGCAAGCATTAAAACATAATGGGACATGGCAAGC
TGAGTTTAAGAAATTACCAGAGTTGATTAGTGTGTGCAATAGGTTCTACCATATTAGAGATTGCAATTGT
GAAGAACGTTTCTTAGTTCAAACCTTATATTTACATAGAATGCAGGATTCTGAAGTTAAGCTTATCGAAA
GGCTGACAGGGCTTCTGAGTTTATTTCCGGATGGTCTCTACAGGTTTGATTGAATTACCGTGCATAGTAT
CCTGATACTTGCAAAGGTTGGTTATTAACATACAGATTATAAAAAACTCATAAATTGCTCTCATACATCA
TATTGATCTAATCTCAATAAACAACTATTTAAATAACGAAAGGAGTCCCTATATTATATACTATATTTAG
CCTCTCTCCCTGCGTGATAATCAAAAAGAGCTCTTAATTAGCTAGCAGATCTTTTTCCCTCTGCCAAAAA
TTATGGGGACATCATGAAGCCCCTTGAGCATCTGACTTCTGGCTAATAAAGGAAATTTATTTTCATTGCA
ATAGTGTGTTGGAATTTTTTGTGTCTCTCACTCGGAAGGACATATGGGAGGGCAAATCATTTAAAACATC
AGAATGAGTATTTGGTTTAGAGTTTGGCAACATATGCCCATATGCTGGCTGCCATGAACAAAGGTTGGCT
ATAAAGAGGTCATCAGTATATGAAACAGCCCCCTGCTGTCCATTCCTTATTCCATAGAAAAGCCTTGACT
TGAGGTTAGATTTTTTTTATATTTTGTTTTGTGTTATTTTTTTCTTTAACATCCCTAAAATTTTCCTTAC
ATGTTTTACTAGCCAGATTTTTCCTCCTCTCCTGACTACTCCCAGTCATAGCTGTCCCTCTTCTCTTATG
GAGATCCCTCGACCTGCAGCCCAAGCTTGGCGTAATCATGGTCATAGCTGTTTCCTGTGTGAAATTGTTA
TCCGCTCACAATTCCACACAACATACGAGCCGGAAGCATAAAGTGTAAAGCCTGGGGTGCCTAATGAGTG
AGCTAACTCACATTAATTGCGTTGCGCTCACTGCCCGCTTTCCAGTCGGGAAACCTGTCGTGCCAGCGGA
TCCGCATCTCAATTAGTCAGCAACCATAGTCCCGCCCCTAACTCCGCCCATCCCGCCCCTAACTCCGCCC
AGTTCCGCCCATTCTCCGCCCCATGGCTGACTAATTTTTTTTATTTATGCAGAGGCCGAGGCCGCCTCGG
CCTCTGAGCTATTCCAGAAGTAGTGAGGAGGCTTTTTTGGAGGCCTAGGCTTTTGCAAAAAGCTAACTTG
TTTATTGCAGCTTATAATGGTTACAAATAAAGCAATAGCATCACAAATTTCACAAATAAAGCATTTTTTT
CACTGCATTCTAGTTGTGGTTTGTCCAAACTCATCAATGTATCTTATCATGTCTGGATCCGCTGCATTAA
TGAATCGGCCAACGCGCGGGGAGAGGCGGTTTGCGTATTGGGCGCTCTTCCGCTTCCTCGCTCACTGACT
CGCTGCGCTCGGTCGTTCGGCTGCGGCGAGCGGTATCAGCTCACTCAAAGGCGGTAATACGGTTATCCAC
AGAATCAGGGGATAACGCAGGAAAGAACATGTGAGCAAAAGGCCAGCAAAAGGCCAGGAACCGTAAAAAG
GCCGCGTTGCTGGCGTTTTTCCATAGGCTCCGCCCCCCTGACGAGCATCACAAAAATCGACGCTCAAGTC
AGAGGTGGCGAAACCCGACAGGACTATAAAGATACCAGGCGTTTCCCCCTGGAAGCTCCCTCGTGCGCTC
TCCTGTTCCGACCCTGCCGCTTACCGGATACCTGTCCGCCTTTCTCCCTTCGGGAAGCGTGGCGCTTTCT
CATAGCTCACGCTGTAGGTATCTCAGTTCGGTGTAGGTCGTTCGCTCCAAGCTGGGCTGTGTGCACGAAC
CCCCCGTTCAGCCCGACCGCTGCGCCTTATCCGGTAACTATCGTCTTGAGTCCAACCCGGTAAGACACGA
CTTATCGCCACTGGCAGCAGCCACTGGTAACAGGATTAGCAGAGCGAGGTATGTAGGCGGTGCTACAGAG
TTCTTGAAGTGGTGGCCTAACTACGGCTACACTAGAAGAACAGTATTTGGTATCTGCGCTCTGCTGAAGC
CAGTTACCTTCGGAAAAAGAGTTGGTAGCTCTTGATCCGGCAAACAAACCACCGCTGGTAGCGGTGGTTT
TTTTGTTTGCAAGCAGCAGATTACGCGCAGAAAAAAAGGATCTCAAGAAGATCCTTTGATCTTTTCTACG
GGGTCTGACGCTCAGTGGAACGAAAACTCACGTTAAGGGATTTTGGTCATGAGATTATCAAAAAGGATCT
TCACCTAGATCCTTTTAAATTAAAAATGAAGTTTTAAATCAATCTAAAGTATATATGAGTAAACTTGGTC
TGACAGTTACCAATGCTTAATCAGTGAGGCACCTATCTCAGCGATCTGTCTATTTCGTTCATCCATAGTT
GCCTGACTCCCCGTCGTGTAGATAACTACGATACGGGAGGGCTTACCATCTGGCCCCAGTGCTGCAATGA
TACCGCGAGACCCACGCTCACCGGCTCCAGATTTATCAGCAATAAACCAGCCAGCCGGAAGGGCCGAGCG
CAGAAGTGGTCCTGCAACTTTATCCGCCTCCATCCAGTCTATTAATTGTTGCCGGGAAGCTAGAGTAAGT
AGTTCGCCAGTTAATAGTTTGCGCAACGTTGTTGCCATTGCTACAGGCATCGTGGTGTCACGCTCGTCGT
TTGGTATGGCTTCATTCAGCTCCGGTTCCCAACGATCAAGGCGAGTTACATGATCCCCCATGTTGTGCAA
AAAAGCGGTTAGCTCCTTCGGTCCTCCGATCGTTGTCAGAAGTAAGTTGGCCGCAGTGTTATCACTCATG
GTTATGGCAGCACTGCATAATTCTCTTACTGTCATGCCATCCGTAAGATGCTTTTCTGTGACTGGTGAGT
ACTCAACCAAGTCATTCTGAGAATAGTGTATGCGGCGACCGAGTTGCTCTTGCCCGGCGTCAATACGGGA
TAATACCGCGCCACATAGCAGAACTTTAAAAGTGCTCATCATTGGAAAACGTTCTTCGGGGCGAAAACTC
TCAAGGATCTTACCGCTGTTGAGATCCAGTTCGATGTAACCCACTCGTGCACCCAACTGATCTTCAGCAT
CTTTTACTTTCACCAGCGTTTCTGGGTGAGCAAAAACAGGAAGGCAAAATGCCGCAAAAAAGGGAATAAG
GGCGACACGGAAATGTTGAATACTCATACTCTTCCTTTTTCAATATTATTGAAGCATTTATCAGGGTTAT
TGTCTCATGAGCGGATACATATTTGAATGTATTTAGAAAAATAAACAAATAGGGGTTCCGCGCACATTTC
CCCGAAAAGTGCCACCTGGGTC
